Addgene plasmid #80693: pCDB294
Purpose: for secretion of N-terminal OsmY, deca-histidine, SUMO tagged gHEEE_02
Depositing lab: David Baker. Depositing organization: University of Washington. Publication: Accurate de novo design of hyperstable constrained peptides. Bhardwaj G, Mulligan VK, Bahl CD, Gilmore JM, Harvey PJ, Cheneval O, Buchko GW, Pulavarti SV, Kaas Q, Eletsky A, Huang PS, Johnsen WA, Greisen PJ, Rocklin GJ, Song Y, Linsky TW, Watkins A, Rettie SA, Xu X, Carter LP, Bonneau R, Olson JM, Coutsias E, Correnti CE, Szyperski T, Craik DJ, Baker D. Nature. 2016 Sep 14. doi: 10.1038/nature19791. PubMed 27626386.
Backbone
  Vector backbone: pCDB180
  Backbone manufacturer: custom made
  Backbone size w/o insert (bp): 6155
  Total vector size (bp): 6284
  Vector type: Bacterial Expression
Growth in bacteria
  Bacterial resistance: Kanamycin, 50 μg/mL
  Growth temperature: 37°C
  Growth strain: DH5alpha
  Copy number: Low Copy
Gene/Insert
  Gene/Insert name: gHEEE_02 (alt name: HEEE_2.2_02)
  Species: Synthetic
  Insert size (bp): 129
  Promoter: T7
  Tag / fusion protein: OsmY-10His-Smt3 (N terminal on backbone)
  Cloning method: Gibson Cloning
  Sequencing primers: 5′ CCTGTATGACGGTATTCG; 3′ GCTAGTTATTGCTCAGCGG
Terms and licenses: Academic/Nonprofit Terms; Industry Terms: Not Available to Industry
How to cite: pCDB294 was a gift from David Baker (Addgene plasmid # 80693 ; http://n2t.net/addgene:80693 ; RRID:Addgene_80693)
