[The description below was written by a language model from this plasmid's Addgene catalogue record and pLannotate feature annotations shown in this document.]
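Description:
pCDB294 is a bacterial expression plasmid built on the custom pCDB180 backbone, which has a pET-like architecture, for producing the designed peptide gHEEE_02 (also called HEEE_2.2_02) in E. coli as a secreted fusion protein. It carries a kanamycin resistance gene (aph(3')-Ia) for selection and replicates from a ColE1/pBR322-type origin accompanied by the bom region and the rop gene, consistent with its catalogue listing as low copy. An f1 phage origin is also present, and short tetracycline-resistance fragments flanking the lacI cassette appear to be pBR322-derived remnants rather than functional markers.

Expression is driven by a T7 promoter with an adjacent lac operator and the T7 gene 10 ribosome binding site, and it ends at a T7 terminator. The plasmid-borne lacI gene supplies repressor, so transcription depends on T7 RNA polymerase in the host and is inducible with IPTG. The open reading frame begins with E. coli OsmY, a periplasmic protein used as a carrier to direct fusion partners out of the cytoplasm. This is followed by a polyhistidine affinity tag (recorded as deca-histidine, annotated as 9xHis) and yeast Smt3 (SUMO). The 129 bp synthetic gHEEE_02 insert, introduced by Gibson cloning, is not itself annotated but would lie in the unlabelled gap between SMT3 and the terminator region. A short hit to a T7 gene 10B-derived solubility tag in that area is only a fragment, and its significance is unclear.

A SUMO fusion typically allows the tags to be removed with a SUMO protease after affinity purification, though the record does not describe this step. The plasmid comes from work on the de novo design of hyperstable constrained peptides.
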