Features (pLannotate 1.2.2; 20 found; start..end, strand, type, name):
     12..467     +  rep_origin     f1 ori (sequence partly withheld): f1 bacteriophage origin of replication; arrow indicates direction of (+) strand synthesis
    494..551     +  promoter       AmpR promoter (fragment): bla
    560..1375    -  CDS            KanR: aminoglycoside phosphotransferase; aph(3')-Ia; confers resistance to kanamycin in bacteria or G418 (Geneticin®) in eukaryotes
   1497..2085    +  rep_origin     ori: high-copy-number ColE1/pMB1/pBR322/pUC origin of replication
   2271..2413    -  misc_feature   bom: basis of mobility region from pBR322
   2515..2706    -  CDS            rop: Rop protein, which maintains plasmids at low copy number; rop
   2723..3103    +  CDS            YPB1_ECOLX: Protein predicted: Swiss-Prot protein existence level 4. From Escherichia coli.
   3175..3466    -  CDS            TcR (fragment): tetracycline efflux protein; tet; confers resistance to tetracycline
   3481..3502    -  protein_bind   CAP binding site: CAP binding activates transcription in the presence of cAMP. E. coli catabolite activator protein
   3515..4597    -  CDS            lacI: lac repressor; lacI; The lac repressor binds to the lac operator to inhibit transcription in E. coli. This inhibition can be relieved by adding lactose or isopropyl-β-D-thiogalactopyranoside (IPTG).
   4598..4675    -  promoter       lacI promoter: lacI
   4683..4962    -  CDS            TcR (fragment): tetracycline efflux protein; tet; confers resistance to tetracycline
   4988..5006    +  promoter       T7 promoter: promoter for bacteriophage T7 RNA polymerase
   5007..5031    +  protein_bind   lac operator: The lac repressor binds to the lac operator to inhibit transcription in E. coli. This inhibition can be relieved by adding lactose or isopropyl-β-D-thiogalactopyranoside (IPTG). lac repressor encoded by lacI
   5046..5068    +  RBS            RBS: efficient ribosome binding site from bacteriophage T7 gene 10 (Olins and Rangwala, 1989)
   5076..5678    +  CDS            osmY: OSMY_ECOLI - Experimental evidence at protein level: Swiss-Prot protein existence level 1. From Escherichia coli (strain K12).
   5685..5711    +  CDS            9xHis: 9xHis affinity tag
   5721..6017    +  CDS            SMT3: SMT3_YEAST - Experimental evidence at protein level: Swiss-Prot protein existence level 1. Not known; suppressor of MIF2 mutations. From Saccharomyces cerevisiae (strain ATCC 204508 / S288c) (Baker's yeast).
   6151..6200    +  CDS            SET1 (fragment): solubility-enhancement tag derived from T7 phage gene 10B
   6208..6255    +  terminator     T7 terminator: transcription terminator for bacteriophage T7 RNA polymerase
>Addgene plasmid #80693 | pCDB294 | addgene full sequence | sequence record 164775 | Addgene Assembled Sequence
TGGCGAATGGG
[124 nt withheld, positions 12-135]
C
[91 nt withheld, positions 137-227]
A
[49 nt withheld, positions 229-277]
CCTTTGACGTTGGAGTCCACGTTCTTT
[37 nt withheld, positions 305-341]
ACCCTATCTCGGTCTATTCTTTTGATTTATAAGGGATTTTGCCGATTTCGGCCTATTGGTTAAAAAATGA
GCTGATTTAACAAAAATTTAACGCGAATTTTAACAAAATATTAACGTTTACAATTTCAGGTGGCACTTTT
CGGGGAAATGTGCGCGGAACCCCTATTTGTTTATTTTTCTAAATACATTCAAATATGTATCCGCTCATGA
ATTAATTCTTAGAAAAACTCATCGAGCATCAAATGAAACTGCAATTTATTCATATCAGGATTATCAATAC
CATATTTTTGAAAAAGCCGTTTCTGTAATGAAGGAGAAAACTCACCGAGGCAGTTCCATAGGATGGCAAG
ATCCTGGTATCGGTCTGCGATTCCGACTCGTCCAACATCAATACAACCTATTAATTTCCCCTCGTCAAAA
ATAAGGTTATCAAGTGAGAAATCACCATGAGTGACGACTGAATCCGGTGAGAATGGCAAAAGTTTATGCA
TTTCTTTCCAGACTTGTTCAACAGGCCAGCCATTACGCTCGTCATCAAAATCACTCGCATCAACCAAACC
GTTATTCATTCGTGATTGCGCCTGAGCGAGACGAAATACGCGATCGCTGTTAAAAGGACAATTACAAACA
GGAATCGAATGCAACCGGCGCAGGAACACTGCCAGCGCATCAACAATATTTTCACCTGAATCAGGATATT
CTTCTAATACCTGGAATGCTGTTTTCCCGGGGATCGCAGTGGTGAGTAACCATGCATCATCAGGAGTACG
GATAAAATGCTTGATGGTCGGAAGAGGCATAAATTCCGTCAGCCAGTTTAGTCTGACCATCTCATCTGTA
ACATCATTGGCAACGCTACCTTTGCCATGTTTCAGAAACAACTCTGGCGCATCGGGCTTCCCATACAATC
GATAGATTGTCGCACCTGATTGCCCGACATTATCGCGAGCCCATTTATACCCATATAAATCAGCATCCAT
GTTGGAATTTAATCGCGGCCTAGAGCAAGACGTTTCCCGTTGAATATGGCTCATAACACCCCTTGTATTA
CTGTTTATGTAAGCAGACAGTTTTATTGTTCATGACCAAAATCCCTTAACGTGAGTTTTCGTTCCACTGA
GCGTCAGACCCCGTAGAAAAGATCAAAGGATCTTCTTGAGATCCTTTTTTTCTGCGCGTAATCTGCTGCT
TGCAAACAAAAAAACCACCGCTACCAGCGGTGGTTTGTTTGCCGGATCAAGAGCTACCAACTCTTTTTCC
GAAGGTAACTGGCTTCAGCAGAGCGCAGATACCAAATACTGTCCTTCTAGTGTAGCCGTAGTTAGGCCAC
CACTTCAAGAACTCTGTAGCACCGCCTACATACCTCGCTCTGCTAATCCTGTTACCAGTGGCTGCTGCCA
GTGGCGATAAGTCGTGTCTTACCGGGTTGGACTCAAGACGATAGTTACCGGATAAGGCGCAGCGGTCGGG
CTGAACGGGGGGTTCGTGCACACAGCCCAGCTTGGAGCGAACGACCTACACCGAACTGAGATACCTACAG
CGTGAGCTATGAGAAAGCGCCACGCTTCCCGAAGGGAGAAAGGCGGACAGGTATCCGGTAAGCGGCAGGG
TCGGAACAGGAGAGCGCACGAGGGAGCTTCCAGGGGGAAACGCCTGGTATCTTTATAGTCCTGTCGGGTT
TCGCCACCTCTGACTTGAGCGTCGATTTTTGTGATGCTCGTCAGGGGGGCGGAGCCTATGGAAAAACGCC
AGCAACGCGGCCTTTTTACGGTTCCTGGCCTTTTGCTGGCCTTTTGCTCACATGTTCTTTCCTGCGTTAT
CCCCTGATTCTGTGGATAACCGTATTACCGCCTTTGAGTGAGCTGATACCGCTCGCCGCAGCCGAACGAC
CGAGCGCAGCGAGTCAGTGAGCGAGGAAGCGGAAGAGCGCCTGATGCGGTATTTTCTCCTTACGCATCTG
TGCGGTATTTCACACCGCATATATGGTGCACTCTCAGTACAATCTGCTCTGATGCCGCATAGTTAAGCCA
GTATACACTCCGCTATCGCTACGTGACTGGGTCATGGCTGCGCCCCGACACCCGCCAACACCCGCTGACG
CGCCCTGACGGGCTTGTCTGCTCCCGGCATCCGCTTACAGACAAGCTGTGACCGTCTCCGGGAGCTGCAT
GTGTCAGAGGTTTTCACCGTCATCACCGAAACGCGCGAGGCAGCTGCGGTAAAGCTCATCAGCGTGGTCG
TGAAGCGATTCACAGATGTCTGCCTGTTCATCCGCGTCCAGCTCGTTGAGTTTCTCCAGAAGCGTTAATG
TCTGGCTTCTGATAAAGCGGGCCATGTTAAGGGCGGTTTTTTCCTGTTTGGTCACTGATGCCTCCGTGTA
AGGGGGATTTCTGTTCATGGGGGTAATGATACCGATGAAACGAGAGAGGATGCTCACGATACGGGTTACT
GATGATGAACATGCCCGGTTACTGGAACGTTGTGAGGGTAAACAACTGGCGGTATGGATGCGGCGGGACC
AGAGAAAAATCACTCAGGGTCAATGCCAGCGCTTCGTTAATACAGATGTAGGTGTTCCACAGGGTAGCCA
GCAGCATCCTGCGATGCAGATCCGGAACATAATGGTGCAGGGCGCTGACTTCCGCGTTTCCAGACTTTAC
GAAACACGGAAACCGAAGACCATTCATGTTGTTGCTCAGGTCGCAGACGTTTTGCAGCAGCAGTCGCTTC
ACGTTCGCTCGCGTATCGGTGATTCATTCTGCTAACCAGTAAGGCAACCCCGCCAGCCTAGCCGGGTCCT
CAACGACAGGAGCACGATCATGCGCACCCGTGGGGCCGCCATGCCGGCGATAATGGCCTGCTTCTCGCCG
AAACGTTTGGTGGCGGGACCAGTGACGAAGGCTTGAGCGAGGGCGTGCAAGATTCCGAATACCGCAAGCG
ACAGGCCGATCATCGTCGCGCTCCAGCGAAAGCGGTCCTCGCCGAAAATGACCCAGAGCGCTGCCGGCAC
CTGTCCTACGAGTTGCATGATAAAGAAGACAGTCATAAGTGCGGCGACGATAGTCATGCCCCGCGCCCAC
CGGAAGGAGCTGACTGGGTTGAAGGCTCTCAAGGGCATCGGTCGAGATCCCGGTGCCTAATGAGTGAGCT
AACTTACATTAATTGCGTTGCGCTCACTGCCCGCTTTCCAGTCGGGAAACCTGTCGTGCCAGCTGCATTA
ATGAATCGGCCAACGCGCGGGGAGAGGCGGTTTGCGTATTGGGCGCCAGGGTGGTTTTTCTTTTCACCAG
TGAGACGGGCAACAGCTGATTGCCCTTCACCGCCTGGCCCTGAGAGAGTTGCAGCAAGCGGTCCACGCTG
GTTTGCCCCAGCAGGCGAAAATCCTGTTTGATGGTGGTTAACGGCGGGATATAACATGAGCTGTCTTCGG
TATCGTCGTATCCCACTACCGAGATGTCCGCACCAACGCGCAGCCCGGACTCGGTAATGGCGCGCATTGC
GCCCAGCGCCATCTGATCGTTGGCAACCAGCATCGCAGTGGGAACGATGCCCTCATTCAGCATTTGCATG
GTTTGTTGAAAACCGGACATGGCACTCCAGTCGCCTTCCCGTTCCGCTATCGGCTGAATTTGATTGCGAG
TGAGATATTTATGCCAGCCAGCCAGACGCAGACGCGCCGAGACAGAACTTAATGGGCCCGCTAACAGCGC
GATTTGCTGGTGACCCAATGCGACCAGATGCTCCACGCCCAGTCGCGTACCGTCTTCATGGGAGAAAATA
ATACTGTTGATGGGTGTCTGGTCAGAGACATCAAGAAATAACGCCGGAACATTAGTGCAGGCAGCTTCCA
CAGCAATGGCATCCTGGTCATCCAGCGGATAGTTAATGATCAGCCCACTGACGCGTTGCGCGAGAAGATT
GTGCACCGCCGCTTTACAGGCTTCGACGCCGCTTCGTTCTACCATCGACACCACCACGCTGGCACCCAGT
TGATCGGCGCGAGATTTAATCGCCGCGACAATTTGCGACGGCGCGTGCAGGGCCAGACTGGAGGTGGCAA
CGCCAATCAGCAACGACTGTTTGCCCGCCAGTTGTTGTGCCACGCGGTTGGGAATGTAATTCAGCTCCGC
CATCGCCGCTTCCACTTTTTCCCGCGTTTTCGCAGAAACGTGGCTGGCCTGGTTCACCACGCGGGAAACG
GTCTGATAAGAGACACCGGCATACTCTGCGACATCGTATAACGTTACTGGTTTCACATTCACCACCCTGA
ATTGACTCTCTTCCGGGCGCTATCATGCCATACCGCGAAAGGTTTTGCGCCATTCGATGGTGTCCGGGAT
CTCGACGCTCTCCCTTATGCGACTCCTGCATTAGGAAGCAGCCCAGTAGTAGGTTGAGGCCGTTGAGCAC
CGCCGCCGCAAGGAATGGTGCATGCAAGGAGATGGCGCCCAACAGTCCCCCGGCCACGGGGCCTGCCACC
ATACCCACGCCGAAACAAGCGCTCATGAGCCCGAAGTGGCGAGCCCGATCTTCCCCATCGGTGATGTCGG
CGATATAGGCGCCAGCAACCGCACCTGTGGCGCCGGTGATGCCGGCCACGATGCGTCCGGCGTAGAGGAT
CGAGATCGATCTCGATCCCGCGAAATTAATACGACTCACTATAGGGGAATTGTGAGCGGATAACAATTCC
CCTCTAGAAATAATTTTGTTTAACTTTAAGAAGGAGATATACATATGACTATGACAAGACTGAAGATTTC
GAAAACTCTGCTGGCTGTAATGTTGACCTCTGCCGTCGCGACCGGCTCTGCCTACGCGGAAAACAACGCG
CAGACTACCAATGAAAGCGCAGGGCAAAAAGTCGATAGCTCTATGAATAAAGTCGGTAATTTCATGGATG
ACAGCGCCATCACCGCGAAAGTGAAGGCGGCCCTGGTGGATCATGACAACATCAAGAGCACCGATATCTC
TGTAAAAACCGATCAAAAAGTCGTGACCCTGAGCGGTTTCGTTGAAAGCCAGGCCCAGGCCGAAGAGGCA
GTGAAAGTGGCGAAAGGCGTTGAAGGGGTGACCTCTGTCAGCGACAAACTGCACGTTCGCGACGCTAAAG
AAGGCTCGGTGAAGGGCTACGCGGGTGACACCGCCACCACCAGTGAAATCAAAGCCAAACTGCTGGCGGA
CGATATCGTCCCTTCCCGTCATGTGAAAGTTGAAACCACCGACGGCGTGGTTCAGCTCTCCGGTACCGTC
GATTCTCAGGCACAAAGTGACCGTGCTGAAAGTATCGCCAAAGCGGTAGATGGTGTGAAAAGCGTTAAAA
ATGATCTGAAAACTAAGATGGGTCACCACCACCACCACCACCACCACCACCACGGTAGCCTGCAAGATTC
GGAAGTCAACCAAGAAGCAAAGCCGGAAGTCAAGCCGGAAGTGAAACCGGAAACCCATATTAACCTGAAA
GTTAGTGACGGCAGCTCTGAAATTTTCTTTAAGATCAAAAAGACCACGCCGCTGCGTCGCCTGATGGAAG
CGTTTGCCAAACGTCAGGGCAAGGAAATGGATAGCCTGCGTTTCCTGTATGACGGTATTCGCATCCAGGC
AGATCAAGCGCCGGAAGACCTGGACATGGAAGACAACGACATCATTGAAGCCCACCGTGAACAGATTGGC
GGCTCTCAGGAAACCCGTAAGAAATGCACCGAAATGAAAAAGAAATTCAAAAACTGCGAAGTGCGTTGCG
ACGAATCTAACCACTGCGTTGAAGTTCGCTGTTCTGACACCAAATACACCCTGTGCTAATGAGGATCCGG
CTGCTAACAAAGCCCGAAAGGAAGCTGAGTTGGCTGCTGCCACCGCTGAGCAATAACTAGCATAACCCCT
TGGGGCCTCTAAACGGGTCTTGAGGGGTTTTTTGCTGAAAGGAGGAACTATATCCGGAT
