>Addgene plasmid #80693 | pCDB294 | depositor partial sequence | sequence record 157046 | gene insert used for Gibson assembly
CCGTGAACAGATTGGCGGCTCTCAGGAAACCCGTAAGAAATGCACCGAAATGAAAAAGAAATTCAAAAAC
TGCGAAGTGCGTTGCGACGAATCTAACCACTGCGTTGAAGTTCGCTGTTCTGACACCAAATACACCCTGT
GCTAATGAGGATCCGGCTGCTAACAAAG
