>Addgene plasmid #80693 | pCDB294 | addgene partial sequence | sequence record 164773 | T7term 5'-GCTAGTTATTGCTCAGCGG-3'
TTCGGGCTTTGTTAGCAGCCGGATCCTCATTAGCACAGGGTGTATTTGGTGTCAGAACAGCGAACTTCAA
CGCAGTGGTTAGATTCGTCGCAACGCACTTCGCAGTTTTTGAATTTCTTTTTCATTTCGGTGCATTTCTT
ACGGGTTTCCTGAGAGCCGCCAATCTGTTCACGGTGGGCTTCAATGATGTCGTTGTCTTCCATGTCCAGG
TCTTCCGGCGCTTGATCTGCCTGGATGCGAATACCGTCATACAGGAAACGCAGGCTATCCATTTCCTTGC
CCTGACGTTTGGCAAACGCTTCCATCAGGCGACGCAGCGGCGTGGTCTTTTTGATCTTAAAGAAAATTTC
AGAGCTGCCGTCACTAACTTTCAGGTTAATATGGGTTTCCGGTTTCACTTCCGGCTTGACTTCCGGCTTT
GCTTCTTGGTTGACTTCCGAATCTTGCAGGCTACCGTGGTGGTGGTGGTGGTGGTGGTGGTGGTGACCCA
TCTTAGTTTTCAGATCATTTTTAACGCTTTTCACACCATCTACCGCTTTGGCGATACTTTCAGCACGGTC
ACTTTGTGCCTGAGAATCGACGGTACCGGAGAGCTGAACCAC
