>Addgene plasmid #80693 | pCDB294 | addgene partial sequence | sequence record 164774 | T7 5'-TAATACGACTCACTATAGGG-3'
AATAATTTTGTTTAACTTTAAGAAGGAGATATACATATGACTATGACAAGACTGAAGATTTCGAAAACTC
TGCTGGCTGTAATGTTGACCTCTGCCGTCGCGACCGGCTCTGCCTACGCGGAAAACAACGCGCAGACTAC
CAATGAAAGCGCAGGGCAAAAAGTCGATAGCTCTATGAATAAAGTCGGTAATTTCATGGATGACAGCGCC
ATCACCGCGAAAGTGAAGGCGGCCCTGGTGGATCATGACAACATCAAGAGCACCGATATCTCTGTAAAAA
CCGATCAAAAAGTCGTGACCCTGAGCGGTTTCGTTGAAAGCCAGGCCCAGGCCGAAGAGGCAGTGAAAGT
GGCGAAAGGCGTTGAAGGGGTGACCTCTGTCAGCGACAAACTGCACGTTCGCGACGCTAAAGAAGGCTCG
GTGAAGGGCTACGCGGGTGACACCGCCACCACCAGTGAAATCAAAGCCAAACTGCTGGCGGACGATATCG
TCCCTTCCCGTCATGTGAAAGTTGAAACCACCGACGGCGTGGTTCAGCTCTCCGGTACCGTCGATTCTCA
GGCACAAAGTGACCGTGCTGAAAGTATCGCCAAAGCGGTAGATGGTGTGAAAAGCGTTAAAAATGATCTG
AAAACTAAGATGGGTCACCACCACCACCACCACCACCACCACCACGGTAGCCTGCAAGATTCGGAAGTCA
ACCAAGAAGCAAAGCCGGAAGTCAAGCCGGAAGTGAAACCGGAAACCCATATTAACCTGAAAGTTAGTGA
CGGCAGCTCTGAAATTTTCTTTAAGATCAAAAAGACCACGCCGCTGCGTCGCCTGATGGAAGCGTTTGCC
AAACGTCAGGGCAAGGAAATGGATAGCCTGCGTTTCCTGTATGACGGTATTCGCATCCAGGCAGATCAAG
CGCCGGAAGACCTGGACATGGAAGACAACGACATCATTGAAGCCCACCGTGAACAGATTGGCGGCTCTCA
GGAAACCCGTAAGAAATGCACCGAAATGAA
